Addgene plasmid #166412: pHAGE2-EF1a-MCS-hPOT1_K90E_IRES-blast
Purpose: express hPOT1 K90E in mammalian cells
Depositing lab: Agnel Sfeir. Depositing organization: NYU Grossman School of Medicine. Publication: Replication stress conferred by POT1 dysfunction promotes telomere relocalization to the nuclear pore. Pinzaru AM, Kareh M, Lamm N, Lazzerini-Denchi E, Cesare AJ, Sfeir A. Genes Dev. 2020 Dec 1;34(23-24):1619-1636. doi: 10.1101/gad.337287.120. Epub 2020 Oct 29. PubMed 33122293.
Backbone
  Vector backbone: pHAGE2-EF1a
  Backbone size w/o insert (bp): 8069
  Total vector size (bp): 9968
  Vector type: Mammalian Expression, Lentiviral
  Selectable markers: Blasticidin
Growth in bacteria
  Bacterial resistance: Ampicillin, 100 μg/mL
  Growth temperature: 37°C
  Growth strain: NEB Stable
  Copy number: Unknown
Gene/Insert
  Gene/Insert name: hPOT1 K90E (alt name: CMM10, GLM9, HPOT1)
  Species: H. sapiens (human)
  Insert size (bp): 1899
  Mutation: K90E
  Entrez Gene: POT1 (a.k.a. CMM10, CRMCC3, GLM9, HPOT1, PFBMFT8, TPDS3)
  Promoter: EF-1a
  Tag / fusion protein: MYC (N terminal on backbone)
  Cloning method: Restriction Enzyme; 5′ cloning site NOT1 (unknown if destroyed); 3′ cloning site PAC1 (unknown if destroyed)
  Sequencing primers: 5′ GAACAAAAGTTGATTTCTGAAGAAGATTTG; 3′ TTAGATTACATCTTCTGCAACTGTGG
Terms and licenses: Academic/Nonprofit Terms; Industry Terms: Not Available to Industry
How to cite: pHAGE2-EF1a-MCS-hPOT1_K90E_IRES-blast was a gift from Agnel Sfeir (Addgene plasmid # 166412 ; http://n2t.net/addgene:166412 ; RRID:Addgene_166412)
