[The description below was written by a language model from this plasmid's Addgene catalogue record and pLannotate feature annotations shown in this document.]
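Description:
pHAGE2-EF1a-MCS-hPOT1_K90E_IRES-blast is a 9,968 bp HIV-1-based lentiviral transfer plasmid for expressing a point mutant of the human telomere protein POT1 in mammalian cells. It is built on the pHAGE2-EF1a backbone and is propagated in E. coli through a high-copy ColE1/pUC-type origin with ampicillin selection (AmpR under its own bla promoter). The annotated viral elements are those expected for packaging and transduction: LTR sequences flanking the cassette, the Ψ packaging signal with an adjoining gag fragment, the Rev response element for nuclear export of the unspliced genomic RNA, and the cPPT/CTS, which aids nuclear import of the reverse-transcribed genome. Short nef, Rev, lacI, SV40 ori and SV40 poly(A) fragments are also called by the annotation software. These appear to be backbone remnants rather than functional parts.

The payload is a single bicistronic transcript driven by the strong constitutive EF-1α promoter. A backbone-encoded N-terminal Myc epitope (annotated only as a short fragment of a 3xMyc tag) precedes the 1,899 bp human POT1 coding sequence carrying the K90E substitution, cloned between NotI and PacI sites. Downstream, an EMCV IRES allows cap-independent translation of bsr, the blasticidin S deaminase, so that blasticidin-resistant cells should also express the tagged POT1 mutant. A WPRE follows to enhance transcript stability and expression. POT1 binds single-stranded telomeric DNA and regulates telomere length and maintenance. The associated publication concerns replication stress arising from POT1 dysfunction, consistent with use of this construct for stable expression of the K90E variant, with the Myc tag available for detection.
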