Features (pLannotate 1.2.2; 25 found; start..end, strand, type, name):
    377..634     +  LTR            5' LTR (truncated): truncated 5' long terminal repeat (LTR) from HIV-1
    681..806     +  misc_feature   HIV-1 Ψ: packaging signal of human immunodeficiency virus type 1
    790..1128    +  CDS            HIV-1 gag (fragment): gag protein from human immunodeficiency virus 1; gag
   1252..1588    +  ncRNA          RRE: Accession: RF00036 - HIV Rev response element
   1913..2013    +  CDS            Rev (fragment): human immunodeficiency virus 1 (HIV-1) Rev protein; rev; enhances nuclear export of unspliced and incompletely spliced viral mRNAs
   2058..2175    +  misc_feature   cPPT/CTS: central polypurine tract and central termination sequence of HIV-1
   2223..3401    +  promoter       EF-1α promoter: strong constitutive promoter for human elongation factor EF-1α
   3412..3440    +  CDS            3xMyc (fragment): 3 tandem Myc epitope tags
   3459..5357    +  CDS            POT1: POTE1_HUMAN - Experimental evidence at protein level: Swiss-Prot protein existence level 1. Component of the telomerase ribonucleoprotein (RNP) complex that is essential for the replication of chromosome termini. Is a component of the double-stranded telomeric DNA-binding TRF1 complex which is involved in the regulation of telomere length by cis- inhibition of telomerase. Also acts as a single-stranded telomeric DNA- binding protein and thus may act as a downstream effector of the TRF1 complex and may transduce information about telomere maintenance and/or length to the telomere terminus. Comp
   5487..5948    +  misc_feature   IRES: internal ribosome entry site (IRES) of the encephalomyocarditis virus (EMCV)
   5953..6372    +  CDS            bsr: BSR_BACCE - Experimental evidence at protein level: Swiss-Prot protein existence level 1. Catalyzes the deamination of the cytosine moiety of the antibiotics blasticidin S, cytomycin and acetylblasticidin S. From Bacillus cereus.
   6410..6998    +  misc_feature   WPRE: woodchuck hepatitis virus posttranscriptional regulatory element
   6993..7103    +  CDS            nef (fragment): NEF_SIVS4 - Experimental evidence at protein level: Swiss-Prot protein existence level 1. Interferes with TCR signaling from the cell membrane. Interacts with CD247/TCRZ (TCR zeta chain) and exert potent down- regulation of cell surface TCR/CD3 complexes. From Simian immunodeficiency virus (isolate F236/smH4) (SIV-sm) (Simian immunodeficiency virus sooty mangabey monkey).
   7146..7326    +  LTR            5' LTR (truncated): truncated 5' long terminal repeat (LTR) from HIV-1
   7459..7563    +  promoter       AmpR promoter: bla
   7564..8424    +  CDS            AmpR: β-lactamase; bla; confers resistance to ampicillin, carbenicillin, and related antibiotics
   8595..9183    +  rep_origin     ori: high-copy-number ColE1/pMB1/pBR322/pUC origin of replication
   9366..9420    +  CDS            lacI (fragment): lac repressor; lacI; The lac repressor binds to the lac operator to inhibit transcription in E. coli. This inhibition can be relieved by adding lactose or isopropyl-β-D-thiogalactopyranoside (IPTG).
   9426..9519    +  rep_origin     SV40 ori (fragment): SV40 origin of replication
   9544..9581    +  CDS            lacI (fragment): lac repressor; lacI; The lac repressor binds to the lac operator to inhibit transcription in E. coli. This inhibition can be relieved by adding lactose or isopropyl-β-D-thiogalactopyranoside (IPTG).
   9594..9615    +  protein_bind   CAP binding site: CAP binding activates transcription in the presence of cAMP. E. coli catabolite activator protein
   9630..9660    +  promoter       lac promoter: promoter for the E. coli lac operon
   9668..9684    +  protein_bind   lac operator: The lac repressor binds to the lac operator to inhibit transcription in E. coli. This inhibition can be relieved by adding lactose or isopropyl-β-D-thiogalactopyranoside (IPTG). lac repressor encoded by lacI
   9718..9801    +  polyA_signal   SV40 poly(A) signal (fragment): SV40 polyadenylation signal
   9968..329     +  CDS            nef (fragment) (across the origin): NEF_HV1BR - Experimental evidence at protein level: Swiss-Prot protein existence level 1. Extracellular Nef protein targets CD4(+) T-lymphocytes for apoptosis by interacting with CXCR4 surface receptors (PubMed:14990729). From Human immunodeficiency virus type 1 group M subtype B (isolate BRU/LAI) (HIV-1).
>Addgene plasmid #166412 | pHAGE2-EF1a-MCS-hPOT1_K90E_IRES-blast | addgene full sequence | sequence record 329774 | Addgene NGS Result
TGGAAGGGCTAATTCACTCCCAAAGAAGACAAGATATCCTTGATCTGTGGATCTACCACACACAAGGCTA
CTTCCCTGATTAGCAGAACTACACACCAGGGCCAGGGGTCAGATATCCACTGACCTTTGGATGGTGCTAC
AAGCTAGTACCAGTTGAGCCAGATAAGGTAGAAGAGGCCAATAAAGGAGAGAACACCAGCTTGTTACACC
CTGTGAGCCTGCATGGGATGGATGACCCGGAGAGAGAAGTGTTAGAGTGGAGGTTTGACAGCCGCCTAGC
ATTTCATCACGTGGCCCGAGAGCTGCATCCGGAGTACTTCAAGAACTGCTGATATCGAGCTTGCTACAAG
GGACTTTCCGCTGGGGACTTTCCAGGGAGGCGTGGCCTGGGCGGGACTGGGGAGTGGCGAGCCCTCAGAT
CCTGCATATAAGCAGCTGCTTTTTGCCTGTACTGGGTCTCTCTGGTTAGACCAGATCTGAGCCTGGGAGC
TCTCTGGCTAACTAGGGAACCCACTGCTTAAGCCTCAATAAAGCTTGCCTTGAGTGCTTCAAGTAGTGTG
TGCCCGTCTGTTGTGTGACTCTGGTAACTAGAGATCCCTCAGACCCTTTTAGTCAGTGTGGAAAATCTCT
AGCAGTGGCGCCCGAACAGGGACTTGAAAGCGAAAGGGAAACCAGAGGAGCTCTCTCGACGCAGGACTCG
GCTTGCTGAAGCGCGCACGGCAAGAGGCGAGGGGCGGCGACTGGTGAGTACGCCAAAAATTTTGACTAGC
GGAGGCTAGAAGGAGAGAGATGGGTGCGAGAGCGTCAGTATTAAGCGGGGGAGAATTAGATCGCGATGGG
AAAAAATTCGGTTAAGGCCAGGGGGAAAGAAAAAATATAAATTAAAACATATAGTATGGGCAAGCAGGGA
GCTAGAACGATTCGCAGTTAATCCTGGCCTGTTAGAAACATCAGAAGGCTGTAGACAAATACTGGGACAG
CTACAACCATCCCTTCAGACAGGATCAGAAGAACTTAGATCATTATATAATACAGTAGCAACCCTCTATT
GTGTGCATCAAAGGATAGAGATAAAAGACACCAAGGAAGCTTTAGACAAGATAGAGGAAGAGCAAAACAA
AAGTAAGACCACCGCACAGCAAGCGGCCGGCCGCTGATCTTCAGACCTGGAGGAGGAGATATGAGGGACA
ATTGGAGAAGTGAATTATATAAATATAAAGTAGTAAAAATTGAACCATTAGGAGTAGCACCCACCAAGGC
AAAGAGAAGAGTGGTGCAGAGAGAAAAAAGAGCAGTGGGAATAGGAGCTTTGTTCCTTGGGTTCTTGGGA
GCAGCAGGAAGCACTATGGGCGCAGCGTCAATGACGCTGACGGTACAGGCCAGACAATTATTGTCTGGTA
TAGTGCAGCAGCAGAACAATTTGCTGAGGGCTATTGAGGCGCAACAGCATCTGTTGCAACTCACAGTCTG
GGGCATCAAGCAGCTTCAGGCAAGAATCCTGGCTGTGGAAAGATACCTAAAGGATCAACAGCTCCTGGGG
ATTTGGGGTTGCTCTGGAAAACTCATTTGCACCACTGCTGTGCCTTGGAATGCTAGTTGGAGTAATAAAT
CTCTGGAACAGATTTGGAATCACACGACCTGGATGGAGTGGGACAGAGAAATTAACAATTACACAAGCTT
AATACACTCCTTAATTGAAGAATCGCAAAACCAGCAAGAAAAGAATGAACAAGAATTATTGGAATTAGAT
AAATGGGCAAGTTTGTGGAATTGGTTTAACATAACAAATTGGCTGTGGTATATAAAATTATTCATAATGA
TAGTAGGAGGCTTGGTAGGTTTAAGAATAGTTTTTGCTGTACTTTCTATAGTGAATAGAGTTAGGCAGGG
ATATTCACCATTATCGTTTCAGACCCACCTCCCAACCCCGAGGGGACCCGACAGGCCCGAAGGAATAGAA
GAAGAAGGTGGAGAGAGAGACAGAGACAGATCCATTCGATTAGTGAACGGATCTCGACGGTATCGCCGAA
TTCACAAATGGCAGTATTCATCCACAATTTTAAAAGAAAAGGGGGGATTGGGGGGTACAGTGCAGGGGAA
AGAATAGTAGACATAATAGCAACAGACATACAAACTAAAGAATTACAAAAACAAATTACAAAAATTCAAA
ATTTTCGGGTTTATTACAGGGACAGCAGAGATCCAGTTTGGACTAGTCGTGAGGCTCCGGTGCCCGTCAG
TGGGCAGAGCGCACATCGCCCACAGTCCCCGAGAAGTTGGGGGGAGGGGTCGGCAATTGAACCGGTGCCT
AGAGAAGGTGGCGCGGGGTAAACTGGGAAAGTGATGTCGTGTACTGGCTCCGCCTTTTTCCCGAGGGTGG
GGGAGAACCGTATATAAGTGCAGTAGTCGCCGTGAACGTTCTTTTTCGCAACGGGTTTGCCGCCAGAACA
CAGGTAAGTGCCGTGTGTGGTTCCCGCGGGCCTGGCCTCTTTACGGGTTATGGCCCTTGCGTGCCTTGAA
TTACTTCCACCTGGCTGCAGTACGTGATTCTTGATCCCGAGCTTCGGGTTGGAAGTGGGTGGGAGAGTTC
GAGGCCTTGCGCTTAAGGAGCCCCTTCGCCTCGTGCTTGAGTTGAGGCCTGGCCTGGGCGCTGGGGCCGC
CGCGTGCGAATCTGGTGGCACCTTCGCGCCTGTCTCGCTGCTTTCGATAAGTCTCTAGCCATTTAAAATT
TTTGATGACCTGCTGCGACGCTTTTTTTCTGGCAAGATAGTCTTGTAAATGCGGGCCAAGATCTGCACAC
TGGTATTTCGGTTTTTGGGGCCGCGGGCGGCGACGGGGCCCGTGCGTCCCAGCGCACATGTTCGGCGAGG
CGGGGCCTGCGAGCGCGGCCACCGAGAATCGGACGGGGGTAGTCTCAAGCTGGCCGGCCTGCTCTGGTGC
CTGGCCTCGCGCCGCCGTGTATCGCCCCGCCCTGGGCGGCAAGGCTGGCCCGGTCGGCACCAGTTGCGTG
AGCGGAAAGATGGCCGCTTCCCGGCCCTGCTGCAGGGAGCTCAAAATGGAGGACGCGGCGCTCGGGAGAG
CGGGCGGGTGAGTCACCCACACAAAGGAAAAGGGCCTTTCCGTCCTCAGCCGTCGCTTCATGTGACTCCA
CGGAGTACCGGGCGCCGTCCAGGCACCTCGATTAGTTCTCGAGCTTTTGGAGTACGTCGTCTTTAGGTTG
GGGGGAGGGGTTTTATGCGATGGAGTTTCCCCACACTGAGTGGGTGGAGACTGAAGTTAGGCCAGCTTGG
CACTTGATGTAATTCTCCTTGGAATTTGCCCTTTTTGAGTTTGGATCTTGGTTCATTCTCAAGCCTCAGA
CAGTGGTTCAAAGTTTTTTTCTTCCATTTCAGGTGTCGTGAAGCGGCCGCATGGAACAAAAGTTGATTTC
TGAAGAAGATTTGTTAAGAAAGAGAGGATCCTTGGTTCCAGCAACAAATTATATATATACACCCCTGAAT
CAACTTAAGGGTGGTACAATTGTCAATGTCTATGGTGTTGTGAAGTTCTTTAAGCCCCCATATCTAAGCA
AAGGAACTGATTATTGCTCAGTTGTAACTATTGTGGACCAGACAAATGTAAAACTAACTTGCCTGCTCTT
TAGTGGAAACTATGAAGCCCTTCCAATAATTTATAAAAATGGAGATATTGTTCGCTTTCACAGGCTGAAG
ATTCAAGTATATGAGAAGGAGACTCAGGGTATCACCAGCTCTGGCTTTGCATCTTTGACGTTTGAGGGAA
CTTTGGGAGCCCCTATCATACCTCGCACTTCAAGCAAGTATTTTAACTTCACTACTGAGGACCACAAAAT
GGTAGAAGCCTTACGTGTTTGGGCATCTACTCATATGTCACCGTCTTGGACATTACTAAAATTGTGTGAT
GTTCAGCCAATGCAGTATTTTGACCTGACTTGTCAGCTCTTGGGCAAAGCAGAAGTGGACGGAGCATCAT
TTCTTCTAAAGGTATGGGATGGCACCAGGACACCATTTCCATCTTGGAGAGTCTTAATACAAGACCTTGT
TCTTGAAGGTGATTTAAGTCACATCCATCGGCTACAAAATCTGACAATAGACATTTTAGTCTACGATAAC
CATGTTCATGTGGCAAGATCTCTGAAGGTTGGAAGCTTTCTTAGAATCTATAGCCTTCATACCAAACTTC
AATCAATGAATTCAGAGAATCAGACAATGTTAAGTTTAGAGTTTCATCTTCATGGAGGTACCAGTTACGG
TCGGGGAATCAGGGTCTTGCCAGAAAGTAACTCTGATGTGGATCAACTGAAAAAGGATTTAGAATCTGCA
AATTTGACAGCCAATCAGCATTCAGATGTTATCTGTCAATCAGAACCTGACGACAGCTTTCCAAGCTCTG
GATCAGTATCATTATACGAGGTAGAAAGATGTCAACAGCTATCTGCTACAATACTTACAGATCATCAGTA
TTTGGAGAGGACACCACTATGTGCCATTTTGAAACAAAAAGCTCCTCAACAATACCGCATCCGAGCAAAA
TTGAGGTCATATAAGCCCAGAAGACTATTTCAGTCTGTTAAACTTCATTGCCCTAAATGTCATTTGCTGC
AAGAAGTTCCACATGAGGGCGATTTGGATATAATTTTTCAGGATGGTGCAACTAAAACCCCAGATGTCAA
GCTACAAAATACATCATTATATGATTCAAAAATCTGGACCACTAAAAATCAAAAAGGACGAAAAGTAGCA
GTTCATTTTGTGAAAAATAATGGTATTCTCCCGCTTTCAAATGAATGTCTACTTTTGATAGAAGGAGGTA
CACTCAGTGAAATTTGCAAACTCTCGAACAAGTTTAATAGTGTAATTCCTGTGAGATCTGGCCACGAAGA
CCTGGAACTTTTGGACCTTTCAGCACCATTTCTTATACAAGGAACAATACATCACTATGGATGTAAACAG
TGTTCTAGTTTGAGATCCATACAAAATCTAAATTCCCTGGTTGATAAAACATCGTGGATTCCTTCTTCTG
TGGCAGAAGCACTGGGTATTGTACCCCTCCAATATGTGTTTGTTATGACCTTTACACTTGATGATGGAAC
AGGAGTACTAGAAGCCTATCTCATGGATTCTGACAAATTCTTCCAGATTCCAGCATCAGAAGTTCTGATG
GATGATGACCTTCAGAAAAGTGTGGATATGATCATGGATATGTTTTGTCCTCCAGGAATAAAAATTGATG
CATATCCGTGGTTGGAATGCTTCATCAAGTCATACAATGTCACAAATGGAACAGATAATCAAATTTGCTA
TCAGATTTTTGACACCACAGTTGCAGAAGATGTAATCTAATTAATTAAGTTTAAACGGATCCCGCCGGCG
GCTAGCGTTAACACGCGTTGTACATTTTACGTATCTAGAGCTCGAGGTCGACCAATTCCGGTTATTTTCC
ACCATATTGCCGTCTTTTGGCAATGTGAGGGCCCGGAAACCTGGCCCTGTCTTCTTGACGAGCATTCCTA
GGGGTCTTTCCCCTCTCGCCAAAGGAATGCAAGGTCTGTTGAATGTCGTGAAGGAAGCAGTTCCTCTGGA
AGCTTCTTGAAGACAAACAACGTCTGTAGCGACCCTTTGCAGGCAGCGGAACCCCCCACCTGGCGACAGG
TGCCTCTGCGGCCAAAAGCCACGTGTATAAGATACACCTGCAAAGGCGGCACAACCCCAGTGCCACGTTG
TGAGTTGGATAGTTGTGGAAAGAGTCAAATGGCTCTCCTCAAGCGTATTCAACAAGGGGCTGAAGGATGC
CCAGAAGGTACCCCATTGTATGGGATCTGATCTGGGGCCTCGGTGCACATGCTTTACATGTGTTTAGTCG
AGGTTAAAAAACGTCTAGGCCCCCCGAACCACGGGGACGTGGTTTTCCTTTGAAAAACACGATGATAATA
CCATGAAAACATTTAACATTTCTCAACAGGATCTAGAATTAGTAGAAGTAGCGACAGAGAAGATTACAAT
GCTTTATGAGGATAATAAACATCATGTGGGAGCGGCAATTCGTACGAAAACAGGAGAAATCATTTCGGCA
GTACATATTGAAGCGTATATAGGACGAGTAACTGTTTGTGCAGAAGCCATTGCGATTGGTAGTGCAGTTT
CGAATGGACAAAAGGATTTTGACACGATTGTAGCTGTTAGACACCCTTATTCTGACGAAGTAGATAGAAG
TATTCGAGTGGTAAGTCCTTGTGGTATGTGTAGGGAGTTGATTTCAGACTATGCACCAGATTGTTTTGTG
TTAATAGAAATGAATGGCAAGTTAGTCAAAACTACGATTGAAGAACTCATTCCACTCAAATATACCCGAA
ATTAAAAGTTTTACCATACCAAGCTCATCGATAGATCCTAATCAACCTCTGGATTACAAAATTTGTGAAA
GATTGACTGGTATTCTTAACTATGTTGCTCCTTTTACGCTATGTGGATACGCTGCTTTAATGCCTTTGTA
TCATGCTATTGCTTCCCGTATGGCTTTCATTTTCTCCTCCTTGTATAAATCCTGGTTGCTGTCTCTTTAT
GAGGAGTTGTGGCCCGTTGTCAGGCAACGTGGCGTGGTGTGCACTGTGTTTGCTGACGCAACCCCCACTG
GTTGGGGCATTGCCACCACCTGTCAGCTCCTTTCCGGGACTTTCGCTTTCCCCCTCCCTATTGCCACGGC
GGAACTCATCGCCGCCTGCCTTGCCCGCTGCTGGACAGGGGCTCGGCTGTTGGGCACTGACAATTCCGTG
GTGTTGTCGGGGAAATCATCGTCCTTTCCTTGGCTGCTCGCCTGTGTTGCCACCTGGATTCTGCGCGGGA
CGTCCTTCTGCTACGTCCCTTCGGCCCTCAATCCAGCGGACCTTCCTTCCCGCGGCCTGCTGCCGGCTCT
GCGGCCTCTTCCGCGTCTTCGCCTTCGCCCTCAGACGAGTCGGATCTCCCTTTGGGCCGCCTCCCCGCCT
GGTACCTTTAAGACCAATGACTTACAAGGCAGCTGTAGATCTTAGCCACTTTTTAAAAGAAAAGGGGGGA
CTGGAAGGGCTAATTCACTCCCAACGAAGACAAGATCACCTGCAGGACAGGCGCGCCCTGCTTTTTGCTT
GTACTGGGTCTCTCTGGTTAGACCAGATCTGAGCCTGGGAGCTCTCTGGCTAACTAGGGAACCCACTGCT
TAAGCCTCAATAAAGCTTGCCTTGAGTGCTTCAAGTAGTGTGTGCCCGTCTGTTGTGTGACTCTGGTAAC
TAGAGATCCCTCAGACCCTTTTAGTCAGTGTGGAAAATCTCTAGCACCCGGGCGATTAAGGAAAGGGCTA
GATCATTCTTGAAGACGAAAGGGCCTCGTGATACGCCTATTTTTATAGGTTAATGTCATGATAATAATGG
TTTCTTAGACGTCAGGTGGCACTTTTCGGGGAAATGTGCGCGGAACCCCTATTTGTTTATTTTTCTAAAT
ACATTCAAATATGTATCCGCTCATGAGACAATAACCCTGATAAATGCTTCAATAATATTGAAAAAGGAAG
AGTATGAGTATTCAACATTTCCGTGTCGCCCTTATTCCCTTTTTTGCGGCATTTTGCCTTCCTGTTTTTG
CTCACCCAGAAACGCTGGTGAAAGTAAAAGATGCTGAAGATCAGTTGGGTGCACGAGTGGGTTACATCGA
ACTGGATCTCAACAGCGGTAAGATCCTTGAGAGTTTTCGCCCCGAAGAACGTTTTCCAATGATGAGCACT
TTTAAAGTTCTGCTATGTGGCGCGGTATTATCCCGTGTTGACGCCGGGCAAGAGCAACTCGGTCGCCGCA
TACACTATTCTCAGAATGACTTGGTTGAGTACTCACCAGTCACAGAAAAGCATCTTACGGATGGCATGAC
AGTAAGAGAATTATGCAGTGCTGCCATAACCATGAGTGATAACACTGCGGCCAACTTACTTCTGACAACG
ATCGGAGGACCGAAGGAGCTAACCGCTTTTTTGCACAACATGGGGGATCATGTAACTCGCCTTGATCGTT
GGGAACCGGAGCTGAATGAAGCCATACCAAACGACGAGCGTGACACCACGATGCCTGTAGCAATGGCAAC
AACGTTGCGCAAACTATTAACTGGCGAACTACTTACTCTAGCTTCCCGGCAACAATTAATAGACTGGATG
GAGGCGGATAAAGTTGCAGGACCACTTCTGCGCTCGGCCCTTCCGGCTGGCTGGTTTATTGCTGATAAAT
CTGGAGCCGGTGAGCGTGGGTCTCGCGGTATCATTGCAGCACTGGGGCCAGATGGTAAGCCCTCCCGTAT
CGTAGTTATCTACACGACGGGGAGTCAGGCAACTATGGATGAACGAAATAGACAGATCGCTGAGATAGGT
GCCTCACTGATTAAGCATTGGTAACTGTCAGACCAAGTTTACTCATATATACTTTAGATTGATTTAAAAC
TTCATTTTTAATTTAAAAGGATCTAGGTGAAGATCCTTTTTGATAATCTCATGACCAAAATCCCTTAACG
TGAGTTTTCGTTCCACTGAGCGTCAGACCCCGTAGAAAAGATCAAAGGATCTTCTTGAGATCCTTTTTTT
CTGCGCGTAATCTGCTGCTTGCAAACAAAAAAACCACCGCTACCAGCGGTGGTTTGTTTGCCGGATCAAG
AGCTACCAACTCTTTTTCCGAAGGTAACTGGCTTCAGCAGAGCGCAGATACCAAATACTGTTCTTCTAGT
GTAGCCGTAGTTAGGCCACCACTTCAAGAACTCTGTAGCACCGCCTACATACCTCGCTCTGCTAATCCTG
TTACCAGTGGCTGCTGCCAGTGGCGATAAGTCGTGTCTTACCGGGTTGGACTCAAGACGATAGTTACCGG
ATAAGGCGCAGCGGTCGGGCTGAACGGGGGGTTCGTGCACACAGCCCAGCTTGGAGCGAACGACCTACAC
CGAACTGAGATACCTACAGCGTGAGCTATGAGAAAGCGCCACGCTTCCCGAAGGGAGAAAGGCGGACAGG
TATCCGGTAAGCGGCAGGGTCGGAACAGGAGAGCGCACGAGGGAGCTTCCAGGGGGAAACGCCTGGTATC
TTTATAGTCCTGTCGGGTTTCGCCACCTCTGACTTGAGCGTCGATTTTTGTGATGCTCGTCAGGGGGGCG
GAGCCTATGGAAAAACGCCAGCAACGCGGCCTTTTTACGGTTCCTGGCCTTTTGCTGGCCTTTTGCTCAC
ATGTTCTTTCCTGCGTTATCCCCTGATTCTGTGGATAACCGTATTACCGCCTTTGAGTGAGCTGATACCG
CTCGCCGCAGCCGAACGACCGAGCGCAGCGAGTCAGTGAGCGAGGAAGCGGAAGAGCGCCCAATACGCAA
ACCGCCTCTCCCCGCGCGTTGGCCGATTCATTAATGCAGCAAGCTCATGGCTGACTAATTTTTTTTATTT
ATGCAGAGGCCGAGGCCGCCTCGGCCTCTGAGCTATTCCAGAAGTAGTGAGGAGGCTTTTTTGGAGGCCT
AGGCTTTTGCAAAAAGCTCCCCGTGGCACGACAGGTTTCCCGACTGGAAAGCGGGCAGTGAGCGCAACGC
AATTAATGTGAGTTAGCTCACTCATTAGGCACCCCAGGCTTTACACTTTATGCTTCCGGCTCGTATGTTG
TGTGGAATTGTGAGCGGATAACAATTTCACACAGGAAACAGCTATGACATGATTACGAATTTCACAAATA
AAGCATTTTTTTCACTGCATTCTAGTTGTGGTTTGTCCAAACTCATCAATGTATCTTATCATGTCTGGAT
CAACTGGATAACTCAAGCTAACCAAAATCATCCCAAACTTCCCACCCCATACCCTATTACCACTGCCAAT
TACCTGTGGTTTCATTTACTCTAAACCTGTGATTCCTCTGAATTATTTTCATTTTAAAGAAATTGTATTT
GTTAAATATGTACTACAAACTTAGTAGT
